>Addgene plasmid #221386 | pDN-Sth1Cas9 | addgene full sequence | sequence record 440182 | Addgene NGS Result
AATAAACGAAAGGCTCAGTCGAAAGACTGGGCCTTTCGTTTATCTGTTGTTTGAAAAAAAAAAGCGCCGC
AACTGCGGCGCTTTTTTTTTTGAATTCTCTGACCAGGGAAAATAGCCCTCTGACCTGGGGATTTGCGATC
CCTATCAGTGATAGATATAATCTGGGAGGAGACGATTAATGCGTCTCGGTTTTTGTACTCGAAAGAAGCT
ACAAAGATAAGGCTTCATGCCGAAATCAACACCCTGTCATTTTATGGCAGGGTGTTTTTTTTTTGTCGAC
TTGGGGACCCTAGAGGTCCCCTTTTTTATTTTTTTGGATGAAGAGCATTATCAATGGCTCTTCACAGGAA
GCTTAAAAAAAAAAGCCCCGCGATTGCGGGGCTTTTTTTTTTTAATACGGTTATCCACAGAATCAGGGGA
TAACGCAGGAAAGAACATGTGAGCAAAAGGCCAGCAAAAGGCCAGGAACCGTAAAAAGGCCGCGTTGCTG
GCGTTTTTCCATAGGCTCCGCCCCCCTGACGAGCATCACAAAAATCGACGCTCAAGTCAGAGGTGGCGAA
ACCCGACAGGACTATAAAGATACCAGGCGTTTCCCCCTGGAAGCTCCCTCGTGCGCTCTCCTGTTCCGAC
CCTGCCGCTTACCGGATACCTGTCCGCCTTTCTCCCCTCGGGAAGCGTGGCGCTTTCTCATAGCTCACGC
TGTAGGTATCTCAGTTCGGTGTAGGTCGTTCGCTCCAAGCTGGGCTGTGTGCACGAACCCCCCGTTCAGC
CCGACCGCTGCGCCTTATCCGGTAACTATCGTCTTGAGTCCAACCCGGTAAGACACGACTTATCGCCACT
GGCAGCAGCCACTGGTAACAGGATTAGCAGAGCGAGGTATGTAGGCGGTGCTACAGAGTTCTTGAAGTGG
TGGCCTAACTACGGCTACACTAGAAGGACAGTATTTGGTATCTGCGCTCTGCTGAAGCCAGTTACCTTCG
GAAAAAGAGTTGGTAGCTCTTGATCCGGCAAACAAACCACCGCTGGTAGCGGTGGTTTTTTTGTTTGCAA
GCAGCAGATTACGCGCAGAAAAAAAGGATCTCAAGAAGATCCTTTGATCTTTTCTACGGGGTCTGACGCT
CATGGAACAATAAACGAAAGGCTCAGTCGAAAGACTGGGCCTTTCGTTTATCTGTTGTTTGAAAAAAAAA
AGCCCCGCGATTGCGGGGCTTTTTTTTTTCATATGTCTGACCAGGGAAAATAGCCCTCTGACCTGGGGAT
TTGACTTCCCTATCAGTGATAGAGATAATCTGGGAGTCCCTATCAGTGATAGAGAAGGCGGTATCGATAT
GTCGGACCTGGTGCTGGGCCTGGACATCGGCATCGGCTCGGTGGGCGTGGGCATCCTGAACAAGGTGACC
GGCGAGATCATCCACAAGAACTCGCGCATCTTCCCGGCCGCCCAGGCCGAGAACAACCTGGTGCGCCGCA
CCAACCGCCAGGGCCGCCGCCTGGCCCGCCGCAAGAAGCACCGCCGCGTGCGCCTGAACCGCCTGTTCGA
GGAGTCGGGCCTGATCACCGACTTCACCAAGATCTCGATCAACCTGAACCCGTACCAGCTGCGCGTGAAG
GGCCTGACCGACGAGCTGTCGAACGAGGAGCTGTTCATCGCCCTGAAGAACATGGTGAAGCACCGCGGCA
TCTCGTACCTGGACGACGCCTCGGACGACGGCAACTCGTCGGTGGGCGACTACGCCCAGATCGTGAAGGA
GAACTCGAAGCAGCTGGAGACCAAGACCCCGGGCCAGATCCAGCTGGAGCGCTACCAGACCTACGGCCAG
CTGCGCGGCGACTTCACCGTGGAGAAGGACGGCAAGAAGCACCGCCTGATCAACGTGTTCCCGACCTCGG
CCTACCGCTCGGAGGCCCTGCGCATCCTGCAGACCCAGCAGGAGTTCAACCCGCAGATCACCGACGAGTT
CATCAACCGCTACCTGGAGATCCTGACCGGCAAGCGCAAGTACTACCACGGCCCGGGCAACGAGAAGTCG
CGCACCGACTACGGCCGCTACCGCACCTCGGGCGAGACCCTGGACAACATCTTCGGCATCCTGATCGGCA
AGTGCACCTTCTACCCGGACGAGTTCCGCGCCGCCAAGGCCTCGTACACCGCCCAGGAGTTCAACCTGCT
GAACGACCTGAACAACCTGACCGTGCCGACCGAGACCAAGAAGCTGTCGAAGGAGCAGAAGAACCAGATC
ATCAACTACGTGAAGAACGAGAAGGCCATGGGCCCGGCCAAGCTGTTCAAGTACATCGCCAAGCTGCTGT
CGTGCGACGTGGCCGACATCAAGGGCTACCGCATCGACAAGTCGGGCAAGGCCGAGATCCACACCTTCGA
GGCCTACCGCAAGATGAAGACCCTGGAGACCCTGGACATCGAGCAGATGGACCGCGAGACCCTGGACAAG
CTGGCCTACGTGCTGACCCTGAACACCGAGCGCGAGGGCATCCAGGAGGCCCTGGAGCACGAGTTCGCCG
ACGGCTCGTTCTCGCAGAAGCAGGTGGACGAGCTGGTGCAGTTCCGCAAGGCCAACTCGTCGATCTTCGG
CAAGGGCTGGCACAACTTCTCGGTGAAGCTGATGATGGAGCTGATCCCGGAGCTGTACGAGACCTCGGAG
GAGCAGATGACCATCCTGACCCGCCTGGGCAAGCAGAAGACCACCTCGTCGTCGAACAAGACCAAGTACA
TCGACGAGAAGCTGCTGACCGAGGAGATCTACAACCCGGTGGTGGCCAAGTCGGTGCGCCAGGCCATCAA
GATCGTGAACGCCGCCATCAAGGAGTACGGCGACTTCGACAACATCGTGATCGAGATGGCCCGCGAGACC
AACGAGGACGACGAGAAGAAGGCCATCCAGAAGATCCAGAAGGCCAACAAGGACGAGAAGGACGCCGCCA
TGCTGAAGGCCGCCAACCAGTACAACGGCAAGGCCGAGCTGCCGCACTCGGTGTTCCACGGCCACAAGCA
GCTGGCCACCAAGATCCGCCTGTGGCACCAGCAGGGCGAGCGCTGCCTGTACACCGGCAAGACCATCTCG
ATCCACGACCTGATCAACAACTCGAACCAGTTCGAGGTGGACCACATCCTGCCGCTGTCGATCACCTTCG
ACGACTCGCTGGCCAACAAGGTGCTGGTGTACGCCACCGCCAACCAGGAGAAGGGCCAGCGCACCCCGTA
CCAGGCCCTGGACTCGATGGACGACGCCTGGTCGTTCCGCGAGCTGAAGGCCTTCGTGCGCGAGTCGAAG
ACCCTGTCGAACAAGAAGAAGGAGTACCTGCTGACCGAGGAGGACATCTCGAAGTTCGACGTGCGCAAGA
AGTTCATCGAGCGCAACCTGGTGGACACCCGCTACGCCTCGCGCGTGGTGCTGAACGCCCTGCAGGAGCA
CTTCCGCGCCCACAAGATCGACACCAAGGTGTCGGTGGTGCGCGGCCAGTTCACCTCGCAGCTGCGCCGC
CACTGGGGCATCGAGAAGACCCGCGACACCTACCACCACCACGCCGTGGACGCCCTGATCATCGCCGCCT
CGTCGCAGCTGAACCTGTGGAAGAAGCAGAAGAACACCCTGGTGTCGTACTCGGAGGACCAGCTGCTGGA
CATCGAGACCGGCGAGCTGATCTCGGACGACGAGTACAAGGAGTCGGTGTTCAAGGCCCCGTACCAGCAC
TTCGTGGACACCCTGAAGTCGAAGGAGTTCGAGGACTCGATCCTGTTCTCGTACCAGGTAGACTCGAAGT
TCAACCGCAAGATCTCGGACGCCACCATCTACGCCACCCGCCAGGCCAAGGTGGGCAAGGACAAGGCCGA
CGAGACCTACGTGCTGGGCAAGATCAAGGACATCTACACCCAGGACGGCTACGACGCCTTCATGAAGATC
TACAAGAAGGACAAGTCGAAGTTCCTGATGTACCGCCACGACCCGCAGACCTTCGAGAAGGTGATCGAGC
CGATCCTGGAGAACTACCCGAACAAGCAGATCAACGACAAGGGCAAGGAGGTGCCGTGCAACCCGTTCCT
GAAGTACAAGGAGGAGCACGGCTACATCCGCAAGTACTCGAAGAAGGGCAACGGCCCGGAGATCAAGTCG
CTGAAGTACTACGACTCGAAGCTGGGCAACCACATCGACATCACCCCGAAGGACTCGAACAACAAGGTGG
TGCTGCAGTCGGTGTCGCCGTGGCGCGCCGACGTGTACTTCAACAAGACCACCGGCAAGTACGAGATCCT
GGGCCTGAAGTACGCCGACCTGCAGTTCGACAAGGGCACCGGCACCTACAAGATCTCGCAGGAGAAGTAC
AACGACATCAAGAAGAAGGAGGGCGTGGACTCGGACTCGGAGTTCAAGTTCACCCTGTACAAGAACGACC
TGCTGCTGGTGAAGGACACCGAGACCAAGGAGCAGCAGCTGTTCCGCTTCCTGTCGCGCACCATGCCGAA
GCAGAAGCACTACGTGGAGCTGAAGCCGTACGACAAGCAGAAGTTCGAGGGCGGCGAGGCCCTGATCAAG
GTGCTGGGCAACGTGGCCAACTCGGGCCAGTGCAAGAAGGGCCTGGGCAAGTCGAACATCTCGATCTACA
AGGTGCGCACCGACGTGCTGGGCAACCAGCACATCATCAAGAACGAGGGCGACAAGCCGAAGCTGGACTT
CTAAATACTCTGGCCATTTTTCTTTACCGCCTTTGAGTGAGCTGATACCGCTCGCCGCAGCCGAACGACC
GAGCGCAACGCGTGCGGCCGCTGATTAGCTAAGCAGAAGGCCATCCTGACGGATGGCCTTTTTCTAGAAA
AAAAAAAAGCGCCGCAACTGCGGCGCTTTTTTTTTTTTAATTAAAGAAATATTGGATCGTCGGCACCGTC
ACGGCCGTGGGAGGCGGCACGATCCGCGACGTGATGATCGGCCGCATCCCCACGGTGCTGCGCAGTGAGC
TCTACGCCATCCCGGCGTTGATCTGTGCGTTCGCACGCACAGGCCCGGTGTGAGAAGGGTCTCTGACGAG
CGGGAGAACCCACCCGGGGTGGGCGAGTTTGTCCTGCGTGTGCTCGGTCGAGTAGGCTCTGGGAGTACCC
GTGTGTACGACCAGCACGGCATACATCATTTCGACGCCGAGAGATTCGCCGCCCGAAATGAGCACGATCC
GCATGGTACCATCAGGAGGAATCACTTCGCAATGTCTAGATTAGATAAAAGTAAAGTGATTAACAGCGCA
TTAGAGCTGCTTAATGAGGTCGGAATCGAAGGTTTAACAACCCGTAAACTCGCCCAGAAGCTTGGTGTAG
AGCAGCCTACATTGTATTGGCATGTAAAAAATAAGCGGGCCCTGCTCGACGCCTTAGCCATTGAGATGTT
AGATAGGCACCATACTCACTTTTGCCCTTTAGAAGGGGAAAGCTGGCAAGATTTTTTACGTAATAACGCT
AAAAGTTTTAGATGTGCTTTACTAAGTCATCGCGATGGAGCAAAAGTACATTTAGGTACACGGCCTACAG
AAAAACAGTATGAAACTCTCGAAAATCAATTAGCCTTTTTATGCCAACAAGGTTTTTCACTAGAGAACGC
GTTATATGCACTCAGCGCTGTGGGGCATTTTACCTTAGGTTGCGTATTGGAAGATCAAGAGCATCAAGTC
GCTAAAGAAGAAAGGGAAACACCTACTACTGATAGTATGCCGCCATTATTACGACAAGCTATCGAATTAT
TTGATCACCAAGGTGCAGAGCCAGCCTTCTTATTCGGCCTTGAATTGATCATCTGCGGATTAGAAAAACA
ACTTAAATGTGAAAGTGGGTCTTAATGACCATGGGCTAGCGCTTTAGCTAATTAATTTAAAATAAAAAAG
GGGACCTCTAGGGTCCCCAATTAAATAGTTAACACTAGTATTAAAAAAAAAAGCCCCGCGATTGCGGGGC
TTTTTTTTTTCGACGGCGAGGGTTCCGACCGCTGCAACTCCCGGTGCAACCTTGTCCCGGTCTATTCTCT
TCACTGCACCAGCTCCAATCTGGTGTGAATGCCCCTCGTCTGTTCGCGCAGGCGGGGGGCTCTATTCGTT
TGTCAGCATCGAAAGTAGCCAGATCAGGGATGCGTTGCAACCGCGTATGCCCAGGTCAGAAGAGTCGCAC
AAGAGTTGCAGACCCCTGGAAAGAAAAATGGCCAGAGGGCGAAAACACCCTCTGACCAGCGGAGCGGGCG
ACGGGAATCGAACCCGCGTAGCTAGTTTGGAAGAATGGGTGTCTGCCGACCACATATATGGGCCGGTCAA
GATAGGTTTTTACCCCCTCTCGGCTGCATCCTCTAAGTGGAAAGAAATTGCAGGTCGTAGAAGCGCGTTG
AAGCCTGAGAGTTGCACAGGAGTTGCAACCCGGTAGCCTTGTTCACGACGAGAGGAGACCTAGTTGGCAC
GTCGCGGATGGGGATCGCTGAAGACTCAGCGCAGCGGGAGGATCCAAGCCTCATACGTCAACCCGCAGGA
CGGTGTGAGGTACTACGCGCTGCAGACCTACGACAACAAGATGGACGCCGAAGCCTGGCTCGCGGGCGAG
AAGCGGCTCATCGAGATGGAGACCTGGACCCCTCCACAGGACCGGGCGAAGAAGGCAGCCGCCAGCGCCA
TCACGCTGGAGGAGTACACCCGGAAGTGGCTCGTGGAGCGCGACCTCGCAGACGGCACCAGGGATCTGTA
CAGCGGGCACGCGGAGCGCCGCATCTACCCGGTGCTAGGTGAAGTGGCGGTCACAGAGATGACGCCAGCT
CTGGTGCGTGCGTGGTGGGCCGGGATGGGTAGGAAGCACCCGACTGCCCGCCGGCATGCCTACAACGTCC
TCCGGGCGGTGATGAACACAGCGGTCGAGGACAAGCTGATCGCAGAGAACCCGTGCCGGATCGAGCAGAA
GGCAGCCGATGAGCGCGACGTAGAGGCGCTGACGCCTGAGGAGCTGGACATCGTCGCCGCTGAGATCTTC
GTGCACTACCGGATCGCGGCATACATCCTGGCGTGGACGAGCCTCCGGTTCGGAGAGCTGATCGAGCTTC
GCCGCAAGGACATCGTGGACGACGGCATGACGATGAAGCTCCGGGTGCGCCGTGGCGCTTCCCGCGTGGG
GAACAAGATCGTCGTTGGCAACGCCAAGACCGTCCGGTCGAAGCGTCCTGTGACGGTTCCGCCTCACGTC
GCGGAGATGATCCGAGCGCACATGAAGGACCGTACGAAGATGAACAAGGGCCCCGAGGCATTCCTGGTGA
CCACGACGCAGGGCAACCGGCTGTCGAAGTCCGCGTTCACCAAGTCGCTGAAGCGTGGCTACGCCAAGAT
CGGTCGGCCGGAACTCCGCATCCACGACCTCCGCGCTGTCGGCGCTACGTTCGCCGCTCAGGCAGGTGCG
ACGACCAAGGAGCTGATGGCCCGCCTCGGTCACACGACTCCTAGGATGGCGATGAAGTACCAGATGGCGT
CTGAGGCCCGCGACGAGGCTATCGCTGAGGCGATGTCCAAGCTGGCCAAGACCTCCTGAAACGCAAAAAG
CCCCCCTCCCAAGGACACTGAGTCCTAAAGAGGGGGGTTTCTTGTCAGTACGCGAAGAACCACGCCTGGC
CGCGAGCGCCAGCACCGCCGCTCTGTGCGGAGACCTGGGCACCAGCCCCGCCGCCGCCAGGAGCATTGCC
GTTCCCGCCAGCTAGCCACCTGACGTCGGGGGGGGGGGAAAGCCACGTTGTGTCTCAAAATCTCTGATGT
TACATTGCACAAGATAAAAATATATCATCATGAACAATAAAACTGTCTGCTTACATAAACAGTAATACAA
GGGGTGTTATGAGCCATATTCAACGGGAAACGTCTTGCTCGAGGCCGCGATTAAATTCCAACATGGATGC
TGATTTATATGGGTATAAATGGGCTCGCGATAATGTCGGGCAATCAGGTGCGACAATCTATCGCTTGTAT
GGGAAGCCCCATGCGCCAGAGTTGTTTCTGAAACATGGCAAAGGTAGCGTTGCCAATGATGTTACAGATG
AGATGGTCAGACTAAACTGGCTGACGGAATTTATGCCTCTTCCGACCATCAAGCATTTTATCCGTACTCC
TGATGATGCATGGTTACTCACCACTGCGATCCCCGGGAAAACAGCATTCCAGGTATTAGAAGAATATCCT
GATTCAGGTGAAAATATTGTTGATGCGCTGGCAGTGTTCCTGCGCCGGTTGCATTCGATTCCTGTTTGTA
ATTGTCCTTTTAACAGCGATCGCGTATTTCGCCTCGCTCAGGCGCAATCACGAATGAATAACGGTTTGGT
TGATGCGAGTGATTTTGATGACGAGCGTAATGGCTGGCCTGTTGAACAAGTCTGGAAAGAAATGCATAAT
CTTTTGCCATTCTCACCGGATTCAGTCGTCACTCATGGTGATTTCTCACTTGATAACCTTATTTTTGACG
AGGGGAAATTAATAGGTTGTATTGATGTTGGACGAGTCGGAATCGCAGACCGATACCAGGATCTTGCCAT
CCTATGGAACTGCCTCGGTGAGTTTTCTCCTTCATTACAGAAACGGCTTTTTCAAAAATATGGTATTGAT
AATCCTGATATGAATAAATTGCAGTTTCATTTGATGCTCGATGAGTTTTTCTAATCAGAATTGGTTAATT
GGTTGTAACACTGGCAGAGCATTACGCTGACTTGACGGGACGGCGGCTTTGTTGAATAAATCGAACTTTT
GCTGAGTTGAAGGATCAGATCACGCATCTTCCCGACAACGCAGACCGTTCCGTGGCAAAGCAAAAGTTCA
AAATCACCAACTGGTCCACCTACAACAAAGCTCTCACCAACCGTGGCTCCCTCACGATATC
Features (pLannotate 1.2.2; 15 found; start..end, strand, type, name):
      4..53      +  terminator     rrnB T1 terminator (fragment): transcription terminator T1 from the E. coli rrnB gene
    138..155     +  promoter       PLtetO-1 promoter (fragment): modified phage lambda PL promoter with tet operator sites (Lutz and Bujard, 1997)
    204..264     +  misc_RNA       St1 gRNA scaffold (fragment): guide RNA scaffold for the Streptococcus thermophilus CRISPR/Cas9 system (Esvelt et al., 2013)
    496..1084    -  rep_origin     ori: high-copy-number ColE1/pMB1/pBR322/pUC origin of replication
   1132..1181    +  terminator     rrnB T1 terminator (fragment): transcription terminator T1 from the E. coli rrnB gene
   1261..1287    +  promoter       PLtetO-1 promoter (fragment): modified phage lambda PL promoter with tet operator sites (Lutz and Bujard, 1997)
   1297..1316    +  promoter       tight TRE promoter (fragment): Tet-responsive promoter PTight, consisting of seven tet operator sequences followed by the minimal CMV promoter
   1329..4691    +  CDS            cas9-1: CAS9A_STRTD - Also known as csn1. Experimental evidence at protein level: Swiss-Prot protein existence level 1. CRISPR (clustered regularly interspaced short palindromic repeat) is an adaptive immune system that provides protection against mobile genetic elements (viruses, transposable elements and conjugative plasmids). CRISPR clusters contain spacers, sequences complementary to antecedent mobile elements, and target invading nucleic acids. CRISPR clusters are transcribed and processed into CRISPR RNA (crRNA). In type II CRISPR systems correct processing of pre-crRNA requires a trans- encoded
   4795..4822    +  terminator     rrnB T2 terminator: transcription terminator T2 from the E. coli rrnB gene
   4886..4990    +  CDS            Y4104_STRCO (fragment): Protein inferred from homology: Swiss-Prot protein existence level 3. From Streptomyces coelicolor (strain ATCC BAA-471 / A3(2) / M145).
   5212..5832    +  CDS            tetR: TETR2_ECOLX - Experimental evidence at protein level: Swiss-Prot protein existence level 1. TetR is the repressor of the tetracycline resistance element; its N-terminal region forms a helix-turn-helix structure and binds DNA. Binding of tetracycline to TetR reduces the repressor affinity for the tetracycline resistance gene (tetA) promoter operator sites. From Escherichia coli.
   6434..7546    +  CDS            33: VINT_BPML5 - Also known as int. Protein inferred from homology: Swiss-Prot protein existence level 3. Integrase is necessary for integration of the phage into the host genome by site-specific recombination. From Mycobacterium phage L5 (Mycobacteriophage L5).
   7608..7712    -  CDS            32 (fragment): VG32_BPML5 - Protein predicted: Swiss-Prot protein existence level 4. From Mycobacterium phage L5 (Mycobacteriophage L5).
   7849..8664    +  CDS            KanR: aminoglycoside phosphotransferase; aph(3')-Ia; confers resistance to kanamycin in bacteria or G418 (Geneticin®) in eukaryotes
   8805..8876    +  CDS            TRA2_ECOLX (fragment): Protein predicted: Swiss-Prot protein existence level 4. Required for transposition of transposon Tn903. From Escherichia coli.
