[The description below was written by a language model from this plasmid's Addgene catalogue record and pLannotate feature annotations shown in this document.]
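Description:
pDN-Sth1Cas9 is an 8,881 bp E. coli–mycobacteria integrating CRISPR plasmid that supplies a nuclease-active Streptococcus thermophilus Cas9 (Sth1Cas9) under anhydrotetracycline (AHT) control. It derives from the CRISPR-interference vector pJR962. The two substitutions that inactivate that vector's dCas9 allele were reverted by site-directed mutagenesis (position 9 back to aspartate, position 599 back to histidine), so the enzyme can again make double-strand breaks. In E. coli the plasmid replicates at high copy from a ColE1/pUC-type origin. It has no mycobacterial replicon and is instead maintained in mycobacteria as a single chromosomal copy. The mycobacteriophage L5 integrase gene and its attP site direct site-specific recombination into the host attB site. A KanR aminoglycoside phosphotransferase gene provides kanamycin selection in both hosts.

The roughly 3.4 kb cas9 coding sequence sits downstream of a tet operator-containing promoter, which the annotation detects only as short PLtetO-1 and TRE-like fragments. It is bracketed by an upstream rrnB T1 terminator fragment and a downstream rrnB T2 terminator. A separately expressed tetR gene encodes the repressor that keeps this promoter silent until AHT is added. The feature table also shows a second tet-operator promoter fragment followed by a partial St1 guide RNA scaffold, apparently a remnant of the sgRNA cassette of pJR962. The catalogue entry does not say whether this cassette is functional or used. The remaining short hits to L5 gene 32, a Tn903 transposition protein and a Streptomyces protein appear to be incidental flanking sequence.

According to the associated publication title, the plasmid is one half of a dual-plasmid CRISPR/Cas9 system for rapid genetic disruption in Mycobacterium abscessus.
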