Addgene plasmid #221386: pDN-Sth1Cas9
Purpose: Cas9 under control of AHT inducible TetR on integrating plasmid (KanR) using L5 integrase and attP for site-specific integration into attB
Depositing lab: Deborah Hung. Depositing organization: Broad Institute. Publication: A dual-plasmid CRISPR/Cas9-based method for rapid and efficient genetic disruption in Mycobacterium abscessus. Neo DM, Clatworthy AE, Hung DT. J Bacteriol. 2024 Mar 21;206(3):e0033523. doi: 10.1128/jb.00335-23. Epub 2024 Feb 6. PubMed 38319218.
Backbone
  Vector backbone: pJR962, colE1/phageL5 att/in origins
  Total vector size (bp): 8881
  Modifications to backbone: pJR962 (Addgene plasmid #115162; http://n2t.net/addgene:115162; RRID: Addgene_115162; gift from Jeremy Rock) was used as the template for the construction of the Cas9-containing plasmid (23). Site-directed mutagenesis was performed with the NEBuilder HiFi DNA Assembly Cloning Kit (New England Biolabs) to reintroduce A9D and A599H on the dCas9 allele. These two mutations restore the nuclease activity of the Cas9 allele to facilitate the formation of DSBs. The resulting plasmid pDN-Sth1Cas9 contains genes for the AHT-inducible Sth1Cas9, L5 integrase for integration into the attB site, tetracycline repressor TetR, and resistance selection marker KanR .
  Vector type: CRISPR
Growth in bacteria
  Bacterial resistance: Kanamycin, 50 μg/mL
  Growth temperature: 37°C
  Growth strain: DH5alpha
  Growth instructions: High copy in E. coli, single copy (integrated) in Mycobacterium
  Copy number: High Copy
Gene/Insert
  Gene/Insert name: Sth1 Cas9
  Species: Streptococcus thermophilus
  Insert size (bp): 3366
  GenBank ID: WP_011680957.1
Terms and licenses: Academic/Nonprofit Terms; Industry Terms: Not Available to Industry
How to cite: pDN-Sth1Cas9 was a gift from Deborah Hung (Addgene plasmid # 221386 ; http://n2t.net/addgene:221386 ; RRID:Addgene_221386)
